>Addgene plasmid #11963 | pSFBAD09 | depositor full sequence | sequence record 7154 | Author sequence
AGGCGCCAGCAACCGCACCTGTGGCGCCGGTGATGCCGGCCACGATGCGTCCGGCGTAGAGGATCTAATT
CTCATGTTTGACAGCTTATCATCGATGCATAATGTGCCTGTCAAATGGACGAAGCAGGGATTCTGCAAAC
CCTATGCTACTCCGTCAAGCCGTCAATTGTCTGATTCGTTACCAATTATGACAACTTGACGGCTACATCA
TTCACTTTTTCTTCACAACCGGCACGGAACTCGCTCGGGCTGGCCCCGGTGCATTTTTTAAATACCCGCG
AGAAATAGAGTTGATCGTCAAAACCAACATTGCGACCGACGGTGGCGATAGGCATCCGGGTGGTGCTCAA
AAGCAGCTTCGCCTGGCTGATACGTTGGTCCTCGCGCCAGCTTAAGACGCTAATCCCTAACTGCTGGCGG
AAAAGATGTGACAGACGCGACGGCGACAAGCAAACATGCTGTGCGACGCTGGCGATATCAAAATTGCTGT
CTGCCAGGTGATCGCTGATGTACTGACAAGCCTCGCGTACCCGATTATCCATCGGTGGATGGAGCGACTC
GTTAATCGCTTCCATGCGCCGCAGTAACAATTGCTCAAGCAGATTTATCGCCAGCAGCTCCGAATAGCGC
CCTTCCCCTTGCCCGGCGTTAATGATTTGCCCAAACAGGTCGCTGAAATGCGGCTGGTGCGCTTCATCCG
GGCGAAAGAACCCCGTATTGGCAAATATTGACGGCCAGTTAAGCCATTCATGCCAGTAGGCGCGCGGACG
AAAGTAAACCCACTGGTGATACCATTCGCGAGCCTCCGGATGACGACCGTAGTGATGAATCTCTCCTGGC
GGGAACAGCAAAATATCACCCGGTCGGCAAACAAATTCTCGTCCCTGATTTTTCACCACCCCCTGACCGC
GAATGGTGAGATTGAGAATATAACCTTTCATTCCCAGCGGTCGGTCGATAAAAAAATCGAGATAACCGTT
GGCCTCAATCGGCGTTAAACCCGCCACCAGATGGGCATTAAACGAGTATCCCGGCAGCAGGGGATCATTT
TGCGCTTCAGCCATACTTTTCATACTCCCGCCATTCAGAGAAGAAACCAATTGTCCATATTGCATCAGAC
ATTGCCGTCACTGCGTCTTTTACTGGCTCTTCTCGCTAACCAAACCGGTAACCCCGCTTATTAAAAGCAT
TCTGTAACAAAGCGGGACCAAAGCCATGACAAAAACGCGTAACAAAAGTGTCTATAATCACGGCAGAAAA
GTCCACATTGATTATTTGCACGGCGTCACACTTTGCTATGCCATAGCATTTTTATCCATAAGATTAGCGG
ATCCTACCTGACGCTTTTTATCGCAACTCTCTACTGTTTCTCCATACCCGTTTTTTTGGGCTAGAAATAA
TTTTGTTTAACTTTAAGAAGGAGATATACATATGGTTAAAGTTATCGGTCGTCGATCCCTGGGTGTGCAA
CGCATCTTTGATATCGGTCTGCCGCAAGACCATAATTTTCTGCTGGCTAATGGTGCTATCGCCGCCAACT
GTTTTAACAAAGGTACCACAAATCCTGGTGTATCCGCTTGGCAGGTCAACACAGCTTATACTGCGGGACA
ATTGGTCACATATAACGGCAAGACGTATAAATGTTTGCAGCCCCACACCTCCTTGGCAGGATGGGAACCA
TCCAACGTTCCTGCCTTGTGGCAGCTTCAATAAGCTTGGCTGTTTTGGCGGATGAGAGAAGATTTTCAGC
CTGATACAGATTAAATCAGAACGCAGAAGCGGTCTGATAAAACAGAATTTGCCTGGCGGCAGTAGCGCGG
TGGTCCCACCTGACCCCATGCCGAACTCAGAAGTGAAACGCCGTAGCGCCGATGGTAGTGTGGGGTCCCC
CATGCGAGAGTAGGGAACTGCCAGGCATCAAATAAAACGAAAGGCTCAGTGCAAAGACTGGGCCTTTCGT
TTTATCTGTTGTTTGTCGGTGAACGCTCTCCTGAGTAGGACAAATCCGCCGGGAGCGGATTTGAACGTTG
CGAAGCAACGGCCCGGAGGGTGGCGGGCAGGACGCCCGCCATAAACTGCCAGGCATCAAATTAAGCAGAA
GGCCATCCTGACGGATGGCCTTTTTGCGTTTCTACAAACTCTTTGTTTATTTTTCTAAATACATTCAAAT
ATGTATCCGCTCATGAGACAATAACCCTGATAAATGCTTCAATAATATTGAAAAAGGAAGAGTATGAGTA
TTCAACATTTCCGTGTCGCCCTTATTCCCTTTTTTGCGGCATTTTGCCTTCCTGTTTTTGCTCACCCAGA
AACGCTGGTGAAAGTAAAAGATGCTGAAGATCAGTTGGGTGCACGAGTGGGTTACATCGAACTGGATCTC
AACAGCGGTAAGATCCTTGAGAGTTTTCGCCCCGAAGAACGTTTTCCAATGATGAGCACTTTTAAAGTTC
TGCTATGTGGCGCGGTATTATCCCGTGTTGACGCCGGGCAAGAGCAACTCGGTCGCCGCATACACTATTC
TCAGAATGACTTGGTTGAGTACTCACCAGTCACAGAAAAGCATCTTACGGATGGCATGACAGTAAGAGAA
TTATGCAGTGCTGCCATAACCATGAGTGATAACACTGCGGCCAACTTACTTCTGACAACGATCGGAGGAC
CGAAGGAGCTAACCGCTTTTTTGCACAACATGGGGGATCATGTAACTCGCCTTGATCGTTGGGAACCGGA
GCTGAATGAAGCCATACCAAACGACGAGCGTGACACCACGATGCCTGCAGCAATGGCAACAACGTTGCGC
AAACTATTAACTGGCGAACTACTTACTCTAGCTTCCCGGCAACAATTAATAGACTGGATGGAGGCGGATA
AAGTTGCAGGACCACTTCTGCGCTCGGCCCTTCCGGCTGGCTGGTTTATTGCTGATAAATCTGGAGCCGG
TGAGCGTGGGTCTCGCGGTATCATTGCAGCACTGGGGCCAGATGGTAAGCCCTCCCGTATCGTAGTTATC
TACACGACGGGGAGTCAGGCAACTATGGATGAACGAAATAGACAGATCGCTGAGATAGGTGCCTCACTGA
TTAAGCATTGGTAACTGTCAGACCAAGTTTACTCATATATACTTTAGATTGATT
[125 nt withheld, positions 3135-3259]
C
[141 nt withheld, positions 3261-3401]
CCTTTGACGTTGGAGTCCACGTTCTTT
[37 nt withheld, positions 3429-3465]
ACCCTATCTCGGGCTATTCTTTTGATTTATAAGGGATTTTGCCGATTTCGGCCTATTGGTTAAAAAATGA
GCTGATTTAACAAAAATTTAACGCGAATTTTAACAAAATATTAACGTTTACAATTTAAAAGGATCTAGGT
GAAGATCCTTTTTGATAATCTCATGACCAAAATCCCTTAACGTGAGTTTTCGTTCCACTGAGCGTCAGAC
CCCGTAGAAAAGATCAAAGGATCTTCTTGAGATCCTTTTTTTCTGCGCGTAATCTGCTGCTTGCAAACAA
AAAAACCACCGCTACCAGCGGTGGTTTGTTTGCCGGATCAAGAGCTACCAACTCTTTTTCCGAAGGTAAC
TGGCTTCAGCAGAGCGCAGATACCAAATACTGTCCTTCTAGTGTAGCCGTAGTTAGGCCACCACTTCAAG
AACTCTGTAGCACCGCCTACATACCTCGCTCTGCTAATCCTGTTACCAGTGGCTGCTGCCAGTGGCGATA
AGTCGTGTCTTACCGGGTTGGACTCAAGACGATAGTTACCGGATAAGGCGCAGCGGTCGGGCTGAACGGG
GGGTTCGTGCACACAGCCCAGCTTGGAGCGAACGACCTACACCGAACTGAGATACCTACAGCGTGAGCAT
TGAGAAAGCGCCACGCTTCCCGAAGGGAGAAAGGCGGACAGGTATCCGGTAAGCGGCAGGGTCGGAACAG
GAGAGCGCACGAGGGAGCTTCCAGGGGGAAACGCCTGGTATCTTTATAGTCCTGTCGGGTTTCGCCACCT
CTGACTTGAGCGTCGATTTTTGTGATGCTCGTCAGGGGGGCGGAGCCTATGGAAAAACGCCAGCAACGCG
GCCTTTTTACGGTTCCTGGCCTTTTGCTGGCCTTTTGCTCACATGTTCTTTCCTGCGTTATCCCCTGATT
CTGTGGATAACCGTATTACCGCCTTTGAGTGAGCTGATACCGCTCGCCGCAGCCGAACGACCGAGCGCAG
CGAGTCAGTGAGCGAGGAAGCGGAAGAGCGCCTGATGCGGTATTTTCTCCTTACGCATCTGTGCGGTATT
TCACACCGGATATGGTGCACTCTCAGTACAATCTGCTCTGATGCCGCATAGTTAAGCCAGTATACACTCC
GCTATCGCTACGTGACTGGGTCATGGCTGCGCCCCGACACCCGCCAACACCCGCTGACGCGCCCTGACGG
GCTTGTCTGCTCCCGGCATCCGCTTACAGACAAGCTGTGACCGTCTCCGGGAGCTGCATGTGTCAGAGGT
TTTCACCGTCATCACCGAAACGCGCGAGGCAGCAAGGAGATGGCGCCCAACAGTCCCCCGGCCACGGGGC
CTGCCACCATACCCACGCCGAAACAAGCGCTCATGAGCCCGAAGTGGCGAGCCCGATCTTCCCCATCGGT
GATGTCGGCGATAT
Features (pLannotate 1.2.2; 15 found; start..end, strand, type, name):
     78..96      +  promoter       tet promoter (fragment): E. coli promoter for tetracycline efflux protein gene
    186..1064    -  CDS            araC: L-arabinose regulatory protein; araC
   1091..1375    +  promoter       araBAD promoter: araBAD; promoter of the L-arabinose operon of E. coli; the araC regulatory gene is transcribed in the opposite direction (Guzman et al., 1995)
   1402..1424    +  RBS            RBS: efficient ribosome binding site from bacteriophage T7 gene 10 (Olins and Rangwala, 1989)
   1558..1710    +  CDS            CBD: chitin binding domain from chitinase A1 (Watanabe et al., 1994); Bacillus circulans chiA
   1801..1915    +  ncRNA          5S rRNA: Accession: RF00001 - 5S ribosomal RNA
   1919..2005    +  terminator     rrnB T1 terminator: Escherichia coli rrnB; transcription terminator T1 from the E. coli rrnB gene
   2097..2124    +  terminator     rrnB T2 terminator: transcription terminator T2 from the E. coli rrnB gene
   2142..2233    +  promoter       AmpR promoter: bla
   2234..3094    +  CDS            AmpR: β-lactamase; bla; confers resistance to ampicillin, carbenicillin, and related antibiotics
   3136..3516    +  rep_origin     M13 ori (sequence partly withheld): M13 bacteriophage origin of replication; arrow indicates direction of (+) strand synthesis
   3702..4290    +  rep_origin     ori: high-copy-number ColE1/pMB1/pBR322/pUC origin of replication
   4476..4616    -  misc_feature   bom: basis of mobility region from pBR322
   4718..4758    -  CDS            rop (fragment): Rop protein, which maintains plasmids at low copy number; rop
   4757..65      -  CDS            TcR (fragment) (across the origin): tetracycline efflux protein; tet; confers resistance to tetracycline
