[The description below was written by a language model from this plasmid's Addgene catalogue record and pLannotate feature annotations shown in this document.]
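Description:
pSFBAD09 is a bacterial expression plasmid built on the Invitrogen pBAD backbone, carrying the C-terminal fragment of the naturally split DnaE intein from Synechocystis sp. PCC6803 (SspDnaEC, about 125 bp) cloned between NdeI and KpnI sites that both remain intact. The insert is not itself annotated in the feature table, but it fits the gap between the ribosome binding site and the chitin binding domain (CBD) from Bacillus circulans chitinase A1, which the catalogue lists as a C-terminal fusion partner. Transcription is driven by the araBAD promoter, with the divergently transcribed araC regulator on the same plasmid, so expression is induced by L-arabinose. A phage T7 gene 10 RBS supports translation, and the rrnB T1 and T2 terminators (with an adjacent 5S rRNA segment) close the unit.

The plasmid is maintained in E. coli through a ColE1/pMB1-family origin with the pBR322 bom region. The annotation tool labels this origin generically as high copy, whereas the catalogue records the plasmid as low copy. Selection is by ampicillin via the bla gene, and an M13 origin allows single-stranded DNA production. Short fragments of rop, the tetracycline resistance gene and its promoter are non-functional remnants of the pBR322 lineage.

The associated publication concerns intein-based incorporation of unlabeled protein tags into isotopically labeled proteins for NMR. In that context, an arabinose-controlled C-intein fusion would presumably be paired with a partner carrying the N-terminal intein half, so that protein trans-splicing ligates the two flanking polypeptides. The record does not name the partner construct or describe the induction scheme.
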