Addgene plasmid #11963: pSFBAD09
Depositing lab: Hideo Iwai. Depositing organization: University of Helsinki, Institute of Biotechnology. Publication: Intein-based biosynthetic incorporation of unlabeled protein tags into isotopically labeled proteins for NMR studies. Zuger S, Iwai H. Nat Biotechnol. 2005 Jun . 23(6):736-40. 10.1038/nbt1097 PubMed 15908942.
Backbone
  Vector backbone: pBAD
  Backbone manufacturer: invitrogen
  Backbone size w/o insert (bp): 4754
  Vector type: Bacterial Expression
Growth in bacteria
  Bacterial resistance: Ampicillin, 100 μg/mL
  Growth temperature: 37°C
  Growth strain: DH5alpha
  Copy number: Low Copy
Gene/Insert
  Gene/Insert name: SspDnaEC (alt name: Intein)
  Species: Synechocystis sp. PCC6803
  Insert size (bp): 125
  Tag / fusion protein: CBD (C terminal on backbone)
  Cloning method: Restriction Enzyme; 5′ cloning site NdeI (not destroyed); 3′ cloning site KpnI (not destroyed)
  Sequencing primers: 5′ pBAD
Resource information
  A portion of this plasmid was derived from a plasmid made by: From Prof. Henry Paulus. Boston Biomedical Research Institute.
Terms and licenses: Academic/Nonprofit Terms; Industry Terms: Not Available to Industry
How to cite: pSFBAD09 was a gift from Hideo Iwai (Addgene plasmid # 11963 ; http://n2t.net/addgene:11963 ; RRID:Addgene_11963)
