>Addgene plasmid #11963 | pSFBAD09 | addgene partial sequence | sequence record 21994 | pBAD-F 5'-ATGCCATAGCATTTTTATCC-3'
TCGCAACTCTCTACTGTTTCTCCATACCCGTTTTTTTGGGCTAGAAATAATTTTGTTTAACTTTAAGAAG
GAGATATACATATGGTTAAAGTTATCGGTCGTCGATCCCTGGGTGTGCAACGCATCTTTGATATCGGTCT
GCCGCAAGACCATAATTTTCTGCTGGCTAATGGTGCTATCGCCGCCAACTGTTTTAACAAAGGTACCACA
AATCCTGGTGTATCCGCTTGGCAGGTCAACACAGCTTATACTGCGGGACAATTGGTCACATATAACGGCA
AGACGTATAAATGTTTGCAGCCCCACACCTCCTTGGCAGGATGGGAACCATCCAACGTTCCTGCCTTGTG
GCAGCTTCAATAAGCTTGGCTGTTTTGGCGGATGAGAGAAGATTTTCAGCCTGATACAGATTAAATCAGA
ACGCAGAAGCGGTCTGATAAAACAGAATTTGCCTGGCGGCAGTAGCGCGGTGGTCCCACCTGACCCCATG
CCGAACTCAGAAGTGAAACGCCGTAGCGCCGATGGTAGTGTGGGGTCTCCCCATGCGAGAGTAGGGAACT
GCCAGGCATCAAATAAAACGAAAGGCTCAGTCGAAAGACTGGGCCTTTCGTTTTATCTGTTGTTTGTCGG
TGAACGCTCTCCTGAGTAGGACAAATCCGCCGGGAGCGGATTTGAACGTTGCGAAGCA
